>Addgene plasmid #217236 | pMV-piggyBac-1_AMi | addgene full sequence | sequence record 441627 | Addgene NGS Result
AAAAATAAACAAATAGGGGTTCCGCGCACATTTCCCCGAAAAGTGCCACCTGACGTCTAAGAAACCATTA
TTATCATGACATTAACCTATAAAAATAGGCGTATCACGAGGCCCTTTCGTTGTAAAACGACGGCCAGTCG
AACCACGCAATGCGTCTCGATCCGCAGTGTCTTGCGTCTCTCAATTGTTAACCTTCATACGTTCCCATGG
GGTAATTTCCTACCCCAGACGCATATTTTGTGCAGTATCTTAAAGTTAATTAATTCTAAAAAATATTCTT
TTTAGGACATTGTCACTGGCACCGCAGTGCACAATATCCCCAAAGAACAGCCAGCTTACATGAATGGTTT
GCTCTCTGTGGATGAAAAACTGCCCAGGGTAACATGTTACCCCAGGCGTGAATGTGTTTTTCCATATGGG
GTAACAACTTACCCCAAGCCCATGTTAACGCATTGGGGTAACTTGTTACCCCAATGCAATTTCTGTATAA
ATGACAGGCCTAGACCTGTTTGGCCACTTTGGGTGGATGCATCTGAAAGGTCAGCATTCATTCACACCTC
ATTCATGTCCACTTCAGGTATCCATGGTAACTAATGGATGGCCATCCTCCACTCTGCTTTTGCAGAAGAT
GTGGTAATCCCTTTTGCTAACCACTTTGTTTGCAGGCTGCAAGGTCATCAAAACACCCTGCCCTTTGCCA
AAAAAACCCAAAACCCTTTGTCACACCCAAATCCACCTCTGCTCTCTTTTCTCATGGCAAAACTCCGCCT
CACCTGCCCCTTTCATAACATACAAGCTAGTTTGCCCTGCCTTTGTTGGAAGTGAGGACAAGGAGCAAAG
GGACAGCAGAGAAGAAATAGAACAACATCATACTGCAATACAGCGTACACTATGGAGTCCCCTTCAACGG
TAAGGGCTTGACACCCCCCATGCCCCTTTTACCTGCTCTCAATAAGCCCCTGCATGTGTGGTTTCCAAAC
AGCATCCACCCACATTTGGCTTGCCTGCAAAGGGTGGATGCTGGTCTCTGGCTTCTGTGCCCAGGAGGAG
AGGGTGCTACCTGCGCTGCCATAGGGCAGGGCGGAATTGCTTCTGTGACAGCATAGGTGGACAGGCTTGT
CTTTGATTGTTATTTATATGCATTCAGCAGTAATCATTTTTTTTTTTTTTTCTGCAGTCCAGGACCGGTG
CTAGCAATTCTACCGGGTAGGGGAGGCGCTTTTCCCAAGGCAGTCTGGAGCATGCGCTTTAGCAGCCCCG
CTGGGCACTTGGCGCTACACAAGTGGCCTCTGGCCTCGCACACATTCCACATCCACCGGTAGGCGCCAAC
CGGCTCCGTTCTTTGGTGGCCCCTTCGCGCCACCTTCTACTCCTCCCCTAGTCAGGAAGTTCCCCCCCGC
CCCGCAGCTCGCGTCGTGCAGGACGTGACAAATGGAAGTAGCACGTCTCACTAGTCTCGTGCAGATGGAC
AGCACCGCTGAGCAATGGAAGCGGGTAGGCCTTTGGGGCAGCGGCCAATAGCAGCTTTGCTCCTTCGCTT
TCTGGGCTCAGAGGCTGGGAAGGGGTGGGTCCGGGGGCGGGCTCAGGGGCGGGCTCAGGGGCGGGGCGGG
CGCCCGAAGGTCCTCCGGAGGCCCGGCATTCTGCACGCTTCAAAAGCGCACGTCTGCCGCGCTGTTCTCC
TCTTCCTCATCTCCGGGCCTTTCGACCTGCAGCCAACGCCACCATGGGGACCGAGTACAAGCCCACGGTG
CGCCTCGCCACCCGCGACGACGTCCCCCGGGCCGTACGCACCCTCGCCGCCGCGTTCGCCGACTACCCCG
CCACGCGCCACACCGTCGACCCGGACCGCCACATCGAGCGGGTCACCGAGCTGCAAGAACTCTTCCTCAC
GCGCGTCGGGCTCGACATCGGCAAGGTGTGGGTCGCGGACGACGGCGCCGCGGTGGCGGTCTGGACCACG
CCGGAGAGCGTCGAAGCGGGGGCGGTGTTCGCCGAGATCGGCCCGCGCATGGCCGAGTTGAGCGGTTCCC
GGCTGGCCGCGCAGCAACAGATGGAAGGCCTCCTGGCGCCGCACCGGCCCAAGGAGCCCGCGTGGTTCCT
GGCCACCGTCGGCGTCTCGCCCGACCACCAGGGCAAGGGTCTGGGCAGCGCCGTCGTGCTCCCCGGAGTG
GAGGCGGCCGAGCGCGCCGGGGTGCCCGCCTTCCTGGAGACCTCCGCGCCCCGCAACCTCCCCTTCTACG
AGCGGCTCGGCTTCACCGTCACCGCCGACGTCGAGGTGCCCGAAGGACCGCGCACCTGGTGCATGACCCG
CAAGCCCGGTGCCATCGATGCCACTAACTTCTCCCTGTTGAAACAAGCAGGGGATGTCGAAGAGAATCCC
GGGCCAATGGTGAGCAAGGGCGAGGAGCTGTTCACCGGGGTGGTGCCCATCCTGGTCGAGCTGGACGGCG
ACGTAAACGGCCACAAGTTCAGCGTGTCCGGCGAGGGCGAGGGCGATGCCACCTACGGCAAGCTGACCCT
GAAGTTCATCTGCACCACCGGCAAGCTGCCCGTGCCCTGGCCCACCCTCGTGACCACCCTGACCTACGGC
GTGCAGTGCTTCAGCCGCTACCCCGACCACATGAAGCAGCACGACTTCTTCAAGTCCGCCATGCCCGAAG
GCTACGTCCAGGAGCGCACCATCTTCTTCAAGGACGACGGCAACTACAAGACCCGCGCCGAGGTGAAGTT
CGAGGGCGACACCCTGGTGAACCGCATCGAGCTGAAGGGCATCGACTTCAAGGAGGACGGCAACATCCTG
GGGCACAAGCTGGAGTACAACTACAACAGCCACAACGTCTATATCATGGCCGACAAGCAGAAGAACGGCA
TCAAGGTGAACTTCAAGATCCGCCACAACATCGAGGACGGCAGCGTGCAGCTCGCCGACCACTACCAGCA
GAACACCCCCATCGGCGACGGCCCCGTGCTGCTGCCCGACAACCACTACCTGAGCACCCAGTCCGCCCTG
AGCAAAGACCCCAACGAGAAGCGCGATCACATGGTCCTGCTGGAGTTCGTGACCGCCGCCGGGATCACTC
TCGGCATGGACGAGCTGTACAAGTAATTAATTAAGCTCGCTGATCAGCCTCGACTGTGCCTTCTAGTTGC
CAGCCATCTGTTGTTTGCCCCTCCCCCGTGCCTTCCTTGACCCTGGAAGGTGCCACTCCCACTGTCCTTT
CCTAATAAAATGAGGAAATTGCATCGCATTGTCTGAGTAGGTGTCATTCTATTCTGGGGGGTGGGGTGGG
GCAGGACAGCAAGGGGGAGGATTGGGAAGACAATAGCAGGCATGCTGGGGATGCGGTGGGCTCTATGGCT
TCTGAGGCGCGCCCTCGAGTTAAAACAGTTAGGAAATGTTTTTGGAAGTAATTGTTAGTTTGAAAACAGT
GTGAACTGCAGACTTAGCAAATTGTTCATTCACGTTTTGAAACTCTAAAAAAAGTTTAAATTTTGTTCAT
AGTTCTAGTTAAATAATATTTTGGGTTCAAATCATCATAAATACTCTTTCAAACAATCTGTATGTTTAAT
AAATAGTTTTTGGTACATTTATACTGTTGTCACTGGTTCCATTTTGTTCATGCGGGTGGGGTAACAAGTT
ACCCCATGAGACCAACAATGTCGAATTGCGGGGTAACAAGTTACCCCATGAGAACAACAACGGTTACGGT
TTCATGAGAACGGATGAGGGTTAAGGGCCCAGAGACGGAGTCACTGCCAACCGAGACGGTCATAGCTGTT
TCCTGTGTGCCGCTTCCTCGCTCACTGACTCGCTGCGCTCGGTCGTTCGGCTGCGGCGAGCGGTATCAGC
TCACTCAAAGGCGGTAATACGGTTACCCACAGAATCAGGGGATAACGCAGGAAAGAACATGTGAGCAAAA
GGCCAGCAAAAGGCCAGGAACCGTAAAAAGGCCGCGTTGCTGGCGTTTTTCCATAGGCTCCGCCCCCCTG
ACGAGCATCACAAAAATCGACGCTCAAGTCAGAGGTGGCGAAACCCGACAGGACTATAAAGATACCAGGC
GTTTCCCCCTGGAAGCTCCCTCGTGCGCTCTCCTGTTCCGACCCTGCCGCTTACCGGATACCTGTCCGCC
TTTCTCCCTTCGGGAAGCGTGGCGCTTTCTCATAGCTCACGCTGTAGGTATCTCAGTTCGGTGTAGGTCG
TTCGCTCCAAGCTGGGCTGTGTGCACGAACCCCCCGTTCAGCCCGACCGCTGCGCCTTATCCGGTAACTA
TCGTCTTGAGTCCAACCCGGTAAGACACGACTTATCGCCACTGGCAGCAGCCACTGGTAACAGGATTAGC
AGAGCGAGGTATGTAGGCGGTGCTACAGAGTTCTTGAAGTGGTGGCCTAACTACGGCTACACTAGAAGAA
CAGTATTTGGTATCTGCGCTCTGCTGAAGCCAGTTACCTTCGGAAAAAGAGTTGGTAGCTCTTGATCCGG
CAAACAAACCACCGCTGGTAGCGGTGGTTTTTTTGTTTGCAAGCAGCAGATTACGCGCAGAAAAAAAGGA
TCTCAAGAAGATCCTTTGATCTTTTCTACGGGGTCTGACGCTCAGTGGAACGAAAACTCACGTTAAGGGA
TTTTGGTCATGAGATTATCAAAAAGGATCTTCACCTAGATCCTTTTAAATTAAAAATGAAGTTTTAAATC
AATCTAAAGTATATATGAGTAAACTTGGTCTGACAGTTACCAATGCTTAATCAGTGAGGCACCTATCTCA
GCGATCTGTCTCTTTCGTTCATCCATAGTTGCCTGACTCCCCGTCGTGTAGATAACTACGATACGGGAGG
GCTTACCATCTGGCCCCAGTGCTGCAATAATACCGCGGGACCCACGCTCACCGGCTCCAGATTTATCAGC
AATAAACCAGCCAGCCGGAAGGGCCGAGCGCAGAAGTGGTCCTGCAACTTTATCCGCCTCCATCCAGTCT
ATTAATTGTTGCCGGGAAGCTAGAGTAAGTAGTTCGCCAGTTAATAGTTTGCGCAACGTTGTTGCCATCG
CTACAGGCATCGTGGTATCACGCTCGTCGTTTGGTATGGCTTCATTCAGCTCCGGTTCCCAACGATCAAG
GCGAGTTACATGATCCCCCATGTTGCGCAAAAAAGCGGTTAGCTCCTTCGGTCCTCCGATCGTTGTCAGA
AGTAAGTTGGCCGCCGTGTTATCACTCATGGTTATGGCAGCACTACATAATTCTCTTACTGTCATGCCAT
CCGTAAGATGCTTTTCTGTGACTGGTGAGTACTCAACCAAGTCATTCTGAGAATAGTGTATGCGGCGACC
GAGTTGCTCTTGCCCGGCGTCAATACGGGATAATACCGCGCCACATAGCAGAACTTTAAAAGTGCTCATC
ATTGGAAAACGTTCTTCGGGGCGAAAACTCTCAAGGATCTTACCGCTGTTGAGATCCAGTTCGATGTAAC
CCACTCGTGCACCCAACTGATCTTCAGCATCTTTTACTTTCACCAGCGTTTCTGGGTGAGCAAAAACAGG
AAGGCAAAATGCCGCAAAAAAGGGAATAAGGGCGACACGGAAATGTTGAATACTCATACTCTTCCTTTTT
CAATATTATTGAAGCATTTATCAGGGTTATTGTCTCATGAGCGGATACATATTTGAATGTATTTAG
Features (pLannotate 1.2.2; 8 found; start..end, strand, type, name):
    118..138     -  CDS            lacZα (fragment): LacZα fragment of β-galactosidase; lacZ fragment
   1205..1704    +  promoter       PGK promoter: mouse phosphoglycerate kinase 1 promoter
   1729..2323    +  CDS            PuroR (fragment): puromycin N-acetyltransferase; pac from Streptomyces alboniger; confers resistance to puromycin
   2387..3106    +  CDS            EGFP: the original enhanced GFP (Yang et al., 1996) mammalian codon-optimized
   3134..3358    +  polyA_signal   bGH poly(A) signal: bovine growth hormone polyadenylation signal
   3968..4556    -  rep_origin     ori: high-copy-number ColE1/pMB1/pBR322/pUC origin of replication
   4727..5587    -  CDS            AmpR: β-lactamase; bla; confers resistance to ampicillin, carbenicillin, and related antibiotics
   5588..26      -  promoter       AmpR promoter (across the origin): bla
