[The description below was written by a language model from this plasmid's Addgene catalogue record and pLannotate feature annotations shown in this document.]
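Description:
pMV-piggyBac-1_AMi is a 5,666-nt transposon donor plasmid built on the pMV backbone and catalogued as a mammalian expression vector. It is propagated in E. coli as a high-copy plasmid through a ColE1/pUC-type origin of replication and is selected with ampicillin via a β-lactamase (AmpR) gene driven by its own bla promoter. A short remnant of lacZα is also detected, most likely a leftover from the cloning vector rather than a functional element.

The recorded insert is the pair of synthetic terminal inverted repeats (TIRs) of the piggyBac-1_AMi transposon. These TIRs are not picked up by the automated annotation, so their exact positions are not given. The unannotated stretches on either side of the mammalian cassette are the probable locations, but the record does not confirm this. The annotated cargo consists of the mouse PGK promoter followed by a puromycin N-acetyltransferase coding sequence (called as a fragment), then EGFP, and finally a bovine growth hormone polyadenylation signal. The short gap between PuroR and EGFP suggests that the two are expressed from a single transcript through a linker or self-cleaving peptide, though no such element is annotated.

In a donor/helper transposition system, a cognate transposase supplied from a separate construct recognises the TIRs, excises the intervening cassette and integrates it into the host genome. Integration events can then be scored or enriched by puromycin resistance and green fluorescence. The plasmid comes from a survey of DNA transposon activity in human cells aimed at expanding genome engineering tools. No transposase coding sequence is annotated on it.
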