Addgene plasmid #217236: pMV-piggyBac-1_AMi
Purpose: Donor plasmid of piggyBac-1_AMi Transposon
Depositing lab: Yong E Zhang. Depositing organization: Institute of Zoology, Chinese Academy of Sciences. Publication: Heterologous survey of 130 DNA transposons in human cells highlights their functional divergence and expands the genome engineering toolbox. Zhang T, Tan S, Tang N, Li Y, Zhang C, Sun J, Guo Y, Gao H, Cai Y, Sun W, Wang C, Fu L, Ma H, Wu Y, Hu X, Zhang X, Gee P, Yan W, Zhao Y, Chen Q, Guo B, Wang H, Zhang YE. Cell. 2024 Jul 11;187(14):3741-3760.e30. doi: 10.1016/j.cell.2024.05.007. Epub 2024 Jun 5. PubMed 38843831.
Backbone
  Vector backbone: pMV
  Vector type: Mammalian Expression
Growth in bacteria
  Bacterial resistance: Ampicillin, 100 μg/mL
  Growth temperature: 37°C
  Growth strain: DH5alpha
  Copy number: High Copy
Gene/Insert
  Gene/Insert name: TIRs of piggyBac-1_AMi transposon
  Species: Synthetic
  Cloning method: Restriction Enzyme; 5′ cloning site Unknown (unknown if destroyed); 3′ cloning site Unknown (unknown if destroyed)
Terms and licenses: Academic/Nonprofit Terms; Industry Terms: Not Available to Industry
How to cite: pMV-piggyBac-1_AMi was a gift from Yong E Zhang (Addgene plasmid # 217236 ; http://n2t.net/addgene:217236 ; RRID:Addgene_217236)
